Addgene plasmid #142414: TFORF2403
Purpose: Lentiviral vector for overexpressing transcription factor ORFs with unique 24-bp barcodes. Barcodes facilitate identification of transcription factors in pooled screens.
Depositing lab: Feng Zhang. Depositing organization: Broad Institute. Publication: A transcription factor atlas of directed differentiation. Joung J, Ma S, Tay T, Geiger-Schuller KR, Kirchgatterer PC, Verdine VK, Guo B, Arias-Garcia MA, Allen WE, Singh A, Kuksenko O, Abudayyeh OO, Gootenberg JS, Fu Z, Macrae RK, Buenrostro JD, Regev A, Zhang F. Cell. 2023 Jan 5;186(1):209-229.e26. doi: 10.1016/j.cell.2022.11.026. PubMed 36608654.
Backbone
  Vector backbone: pLX_TRC317
  Backbone manufacturer: Broad Institute Genetic Perturbation Platform
  Backbone size w/o insert (bp): 8264
  Vector type: Mammalian Expression, Lentiviral
  Selectable markers: Puromycin
Growth in bacteria
  Bacterial resistance: Ampicillin, 100 μg/mL
  Growth temperature: 37°C
  Growth strain: NEB Stable
  Copy number: High Copy
Gene/Insert
  Gene/Insert name: NFE2L2
  Species: H. sapiens (human)
  Insert size (bp): 1871
  Entrez Gene: NFE2L2 (a.k.a. HEBP1, IMDDHH, NRF2, Nrf-2)
  Promoter: EF1a
  Cloning method: Unknown
  Sequencing primers: 5′ GGGTGGAGACTGAAGTTAGGCCAG; 3′ CACATAGCGTAAAAGGAGCAACATAG
Terms and licenses: Academic/Nonprofit Terms; Industry Terms: Not Available to Industry
Depositor comments: NM_001145412,NM_001313901,NM_001313900,ENST00000397063,ENST00000464747 . The transcription factor ORF portion of this plasmid was synthesized by Genewiz. Please test multiple small colonies in case of plasmid recombination. To make this collection available in a timely manner, a portion of this collection was not fully sequenced by Addgene. If an Addgene verified full plasmid sequence is not available, please contact us prior to placing an order to request the full sequence.
How to cite: TFORF2403 was a gift from Feng Zhang (Addgene plasmid # 142414 ; http://n2t.net/addgene:142414 ; RRID:Addgene_142414)
