[The description below was written by a language model from this plasmid's Addgene catalogue record and pLannotate feature annotations shown in this document.]
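Description:
TFORF2403 is a lentiviral mammalian expression plasmid built on the pLX_TRC317 backbone, carrying the human transcription factor NFE2L2 (also known as NRF2) as one member of a barcoded transcription factor ORF collection. In bacteria it is maintained through a high-copy ColE1/pUC-type origin and selected with ampicillin via the β-lactamase gene. An f1 origin and remnants of a lac/lacZα cloning region with flanking T3 and T7 promoters are also present in the plasmid backbone. The depositor notes that the plasmid can recombine, a common issue with LTR-containing vectors.

The viral portion follows a third-generation, self-inactivating design. An RSV promoter drives a truncated HIV-1 5' LTR, followed by the Ψ packaging signal with a gag fragment, the Rev response element for Rev-dependent export of the genomic RNA, a cPPT/CTS element, and a ΔU3 3' LTR followed by an SV40 polyadenylation signal. Two expression units lie between the LTRs. An SV40 early promoter drives puromycin N-acetyltransferase, allowing selection of transduced cells. Downstream, the strong constitutive EF-1α promoter drives the synthesized NFE2L2 ORF, with a WPRE after it to enhance transcript stability and expression. The catalogue describes a unique 24-bp barcode associated with each ORF. The feature table does not annotate it, so its exact position is not stated, although the short region between the ORF and the WPRE, which contains a small U6 promoter-like fragment, is a plausible location.

The construct is intended for overexpressing NFE2L2 in mammalian cells after lentiviral transduction. This can be done individually or in pooled screens, where barcode sequencing identifies which transcription factor each cell received, as in directed differentiation studies.
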