Features (pLannotate 1.2.2; 31 found; start..end, strand, type, name):
      5..231     +  promoter       RSV promoter: Rous sarcoma virus enhancer/promoter
    232..412     +  LTR            5' LTR (truncated): truncated 5' long terminal repeat (LTR) from HIV-1
    459..584     +  misc_feature   HIV-1 Ψ: packaging signal of human immunodeficiency virus type 1
    568..931     +  CDS            HIV-1 gag (fragment): gag protein from human immunodeficiency virus 1; gag
   1077..1310    +  misc_feature   RRE: The Rev response element (RRE) of HIV-1 allows for Rev-dependent mRNA export from the nucleus to the cytoplasm.
   1687..1713    +  CDS            Rev (fragment): human immunodeficiency virus 1 (HIV-1) Rev protein; rev; enhances nuclear export of unspliced and incompletely spliced viral mRNAs
   1720..1743    +  promoter       SV40 promoter (fragment): SV40 early promoter
   1744..1815    +  promoter       SV40 promoter (fragment): SV40 enhancer and early promoter
   1839..1974    +  rep_origin     SV40 ori: SV40 origin of replication
   2020..2616    +  CDS            PuroR (fragment): puromycin N-acetyltransferase; pac from Streptomyces; confers resistance to puromycin
   2665..2782    +  misc_feature   cPPT/CTS: central polypurine tract and central termination sequence of HIV-1
   2847..2913    +  CDS            small t antigen (fragment): SV40 (simian virus 40) small t antigen
   2920..4098    +  promoter       EF-1α promoter: strong constitutive promoter for human elongation factor EF-1α
   4103..5881    +  CDS            NFE2L2: NF2L2_HUMAN - Also known as NRF2 From Homo sapiens (Human).
   5897..5950    +  promoter       U6 promoter (fragment): RNA polymerase III promoter for human U6 snRNA
   5992..6580    +  misc_feature   WPRE: woodchuck hepatitis virus posttranscriptional regulatory element
   6631..6650    +  misc_feature   cPPT/CTS (fragment): central polypurine tract and central termination sequence of HIV-1
   6652..6885    +  LTR            3' LTR (ΔU3): self-inactivating 3' long terminal repeat (LTR) from HIV-1
   6963..7084    +  polyA_signal   SV40 poly(A) signal: SV40 polyadenylation signal
   7124..7259    +  rep_origin     SV40 ori: SV40 origin of replication
   7280..7298    -  promoter       T7 promoter: promoter for bacteriophage T7 RNA polymerase
   7306..7461    +  CDS            lacZα (fragment): LacZα fragment of β-galactosidase; lacZ fragment
   7466..7894    +  rep_origin     f1 ori (sequence partly withheld): f1 bacteriophage origin of replication; arrow indicates direction of (+) strand synthesis
   7947..8051    +  promoter       AmpR promoter: bla
   8052..8912    +  CDS            AmpR: β-lactamase; bla; confers resistance to ampicillin, carbenicillin, and related antibiotics
   9083..9671    +  rep_origin     ori: high-copy-number ColE1/pMB1/pBR322/pUC origin of replication
   9854..9946    +  CDS            lacI (fragment): lac repressor; lacI; The lac repressor binds to the lac operator to inhibit transcription in E. coli. This inhibition can be relieved by adding lactose or isopropyl-β-D-thiogalactopyranoside (IPTG).
   9959..9980    +  protein_bind   CAP binding site: CAP binding activates transcription in the presence of cAMP. E. coli catabolite activator protein
   9995..10025   +  promoter       lac promoter: promoter for the E. coli lac operon
  10033..10049   +  protein_bind   lac operator: The lac repressor binds to the lac operator to inhibit transcription in E. coli. This inhibition can be relieved by adding lactose or isopropyl-β-D-thiogalactopyranoside (IPTG). lac repressor encoded by lacI
  10094..10112   +  promoter       T3 promoter: promoter for bacteriophage T3 RNA polymerase
>Addgene plasmid #142414 | TFORF2403 | addgene full sequence | sequence record 397161 | Addgene NGS Result
TTAATGTAGTCTTATGCAATACTCTTGTAGTCTTGCAACATGGTAACGATGAGTTAGCAACATGCCTTAC
AAGGAGAGAAAAAGCACCGTGCATGCCGATTGGTGGAAGTAAGGTGGTACGATCGTGCCTTATTAGGAAG
GCAACAGACGGGTCTGACATGGATTGGACGAACCACTGAATTGCCGCATTGCAGAGATATTGTATTTAAG
TGCCTAGCTCGATACATAAACGGGTCTCTCTGGTTAGACCAGATCTGAGCCTGGGAGCTCTCTGGCTAAC
TAGGGAACCCACTGCTTAAGCCTCAATAAAGCTTGCCTTGAGTGCTTCAAGTAGTGTGTGCCCGTCTGTT
GTGTGACTCTGGTAACTAGAGATCCCTCAGACCCTTTTAGTCAGTGTGGAAAATCTCTAGCAGTGGCGCC
CGAACAGGGACTTGAAAGCGAAAGGGAAACCAGAGGAGCTCTCTCGACGCAGGACTCGGCTTGCTGAAGC
GCGCACGGCAAGAGGCGAGGGGCGGCGACTGGTGAGTACGCCAAAAATTTTGACTAGCGGAGGCTAGAAG
GAGAGAGATGGGTGCGAGAGCGTCAGTATTAAGCGGGGGAGAATTAGATCGCGATGGGAAAAAATTCGGT
TAAGGCCAGGGGGAAAGAAAAAATATAAATTAAAACATATAGTATGGGCAAGCAGGGAGCTAGAACGATT
CGCAGTTAATCCTGGCCTGTTAGAAACATCAGAAGGCTGTAGACAAATACTGGGACAGCTACAACCATCC
CTTCAGACAGGATCAGAAGAACTTAGATCATTATATAATACAGTAGCAACCCTCTATTGTGTGCATCAAA
GGATAGAGATAAAAGACACCAAGGAAGCTTTAGACAAGATAGAGGAAGAGCAAAACAAAAGTAAGACCAC
CGCACAGCAAGCGGCCGCTGATCTTCAGACCTGGAGGAGGAGATATGAGGGACAATTGGAGAAGTGAATT
ATATAAATATAAAGTAGTAAAAATTGAACCATTAGGAGTAGCACCCACCAAGGCAAAGAGAAGAGTGGTG
CAGAGAGAAAAAAGAGCAGTGGGAATAGGAGCTTTGTTCCTTGGGTTCTTGGGAGCAGCAGGAAGCACTA
TGGGCGCAGCGTCAATGACGCTGACGGTACAGGCCAGACAATTATTGTCTGGTATAGTGCAGCAGCAGAA
CAATTTGCTGAGGGCTATTGAGGCGCAACAGCATCTGTTGCAACTCACAGTCTGGGGCATCAAGCAGCTC
CAGGCAAGAATCCTGGCTGTGGAAAGATACCTAAAGGATCAACAGCTCCTGGGGATTTGGGGTTGCTCTG
GAAAACTCATTTGCACCACTGCTGTGCCTTGGAATGCTAGTTGGAGTAATAAATCTCTGGAACAGATTTG
GAATCACACGACCTGGATGGAGTGGGACAGAGAAATTAACAATTACACAAGCTTAATACACTCCTTAATT
GAAGAATCGCAAAACCAGCAAGAAAAGAATGAACAAGAATTATTGGAATTAGATAAATGGGCAAGTTTGT
GGAATTGGTTTAACATAACAAATTGGCTGTGGTATATAAAATTATTCATAATGATAGTAGGAGGCTTGGT
AGGTTTAAGAATAGTTTTTGCTGTACTTTCTATAGTGAATAGAGTTAGGCAGGGATATTCACCATTATCG
TTTCAGACCCACCTCCCAACCCCGAGGGGACCCATGCATTGCATCTCAATTAGTCAGCAACCAGGTGTGG
AAAGTCCCCAGGCTCCCCAGCAGGCAGAAGTATGCAAAGCATGCGTCTCAATTAGTCAGCAACCATAGTC
CCGCCCCTAACTCCGCCCATCCCGCCCCTAACTCCGCCCAGTTCCGCCCATTCTCCGCCCCATGGCTGAC
TAATTTTTTTTATTTATGCAGAGGCCGAGGCCGCCTCGGCCTCTGAGCTATTCCAGAAGTAGTGAGGAGG
CTTTTTTGGAGGCCTAGGCTTTTGCAAAAAGCTTTCTAGAGGTACCACCGGAGCTTACCATGACCGAGTA
CAAGCCCACGGTGCGCCTCGCCACCCGCGACGACGTCCCCAGGGCCGTACGCACCCTCGCCGCCGCGTTC
GCCGACTACCCCGCCACGCGCCACACCGTCGATCCGGACCGCCACATCGAGCGGGTCACCGAGCTGCAAG
AACTCTTCCTCACGCGCGTCGGGCTCGACATCGGCAAGGTGTGGGTCGCGGACGACGGCGCCGCCGTGGC
GGTCTGGACCACGCCGGAGAGCGTCGAAGCGGGGGCGGTGTTCGCCGAGATCGGCCCGCGCATGGCCGAG
TTGAGCGGTTCCCGGCTGGCCGCGCAGCAACAGATGGAAGGCCTCCTGGCGCCGCACCGGCCCAAGGAGC
CCGCGTGGTTCCTGGCCACCGTCGGCGTCTCGCCCGACCACCAGGGCAAGGGTCTGGGCAGCGCCGTCGT
GCTCCCCGGAGTGGAGGCGGCCGAGCGCGCCGGGGTGCCCGCCTTCCTGGAGACCTCCGCGCCCCGCAAC
CTCCCCTTCTACGAGCGGCTCGGCTTCACCGTCACCGCCGACGTCGAGGTGCCCGAAGGACCGCGCACCT
GGTGCATGACCCGCAAGCCCGGTGCCAGTTAACGAATTCTAGATCTTGAGACAAATGGCAGTATTCATCC
ACAATTTTAAAAGAAAAGGGGGGATTGGGGGGTACAGTGCAGGGGAAAGAATAGTAGACATAATAGCAAC
AGACATACAAACTAAAGAATTACAAAAACAAATTACAAAAATTCAAAATTTTCGGGTTTATTACAGGGAC
AGCAGAGATCCACTTTGGCGCCGGCTCGAGGCCTGCAGGTGCAAAGATGGATAAAGTTTTAAACAGAGAG
GAATCTTTGCAGCTAATGGACCTTCTAGGTCTTGAAAGGAGTGGGAATTGGCTCCGGTGCCCGTCAGTGG
GCAGAGCGCACATCGCCCACAGTCCCCGAGAAGTTGGGGGGAGGGGTCGGCAATTGAACCGGTGCCTAGA
GAAGGTGGCGCGGGGTAAACTGGGAAAGTGATGTCGTGTACTGGCTCCGCCTTTTTCCCGAGGGTGGGGG
AGAACCGTATATAAGTGCAGTAGTCGCCGTGAACGTTCTTTTTCGCAACGGGTTTGCCGCCAGAACACAG
GTAAGTGCCGTGTGTGGTTCCCGCGGGCCTGGCCTCTTTACGGGTTATGGCCCTTGCGTGCCTTGAATTA
CTTCCACCTGGCTGCAGTACGTGATTCTTGATCCCGAGCTTCGGGTTGGAAGTGGGTGGGAGAGTTCGAG
GCCTTGCGCTTAAGGAGCCCCTTCGCCTCGTGCTTGAGTTGAGGCCTGGCCTGGGCGCTGGGGCCGCCGC
GTGCGAATCTGGTGGCACCTTCGCGCCTGTCTCGCTGCTTTCGATAAGTCTCTAGCCATTTAAAATTTTT
GATGACCTGCTGCGACGCTTTTTTTCTGGCAAGATAGTCTTGTAAATGCGGGCCAAGATCTGCACACTGG
TATTTCGGTTTTTGGGGCCGCGGGCGGCGACGGGGCCCGTGCGTCCCAGCGCACATGTTCGGCGAGGCGG
GGCCTGCGAGCGCGGCCACCGAGAATCGGACGGGGGTAGTCTCAAGCTGGCCGGCCTGCTCTGGTGCCTG
GCCTCGCGCCGCCGTGTATCGCCCCGCCCTGGGCGGCAAGGCTGGCCCGGTCGGCACCAGTTGCGTGAGC
GGAAAGATGGCCGCTTCCCGGCCCTGCTGCAGGGAGCTCAAAATGGAGGACGCGGCGCTCGGGAGAGCGG
GCGGGTGAGTCACCCACACAAAGGAAAAGGGCCTTTCCGTCCTCAGCCGTCGCTTCATGTGACTCCACGG
AGTACCGGGCGCCGTCCAGGCACCTCGATTAGTTCTCGAGCTTTTGGAGTACGTCGTCTTTAGGTTGGGG
GGAGGGGTTTTATGCGATGGAGTTTCCCCACACTGAGTGGGTGGAGACTGAAGTTAGGCCAGCTTGGCAC
TTGATGTAATTCTCCTTGGAATTTGCCCTTTTTGAGTTTGGATCTTGGTTCATTCTCAAGCCTCAGACAG
TGGTTCAAAGTTTTTTTCTTCCATTTCAGGTGTCGTGAGGCTAGCACCGCCACCATGGATTTGATTGACA
TACTTTGGAGGCAAGATATAGATCTTGGAGTAAGTCGAGAAGTATTTGACTTCAGTCAGCGACGGAAAGA
GTATGAGCTGGAAAAACAGAAAAAACTTGAAAAGGAAAGACAAGAACAACTCCAAAAGGAGCAAGAGAAA
GCCTTTTTCGCTCAGTTACAACTAGATGAAGAGACAGGTGAATTTCTCCCAATTCAGCCAGCCCAGCACA
TCCAGTCAGAAACCAGTGGATCTGCCAACTACTCCCAGGTTGCCCACATTCCCAAATCAGATGCTTTGTA
CTTTGATGACTGCATGCAGCTTTTGGCGCAGACATTCCCGTTTGTAGATGACAATGAGGTTTCTTCGGCT
ACGTTTCAGTCACTTGTTCCTGATATTCCCGGTCACATCGAGAGCCCAGTCTTCATTGCTACTAATCAGG
CTCAGTCACCTGAAACTTCTGTTGCTCAGGTAGCCCCTGTTGATTTAGACGGTATGCAACAGGACATTGA
GCAAGTTTGGGAGGAGCTATTATCCATTCCTGAGTTACAGTGTCTTAATATTGAAAATGACAAGCTGGTT
GAGACTACCATGGTTCCAAGTCCAGAAGCCAAACTGACAGAAGTTGACAATTATCATTTTTACTCATCTA
TACCCTCAATGGAAAAAGAAGTAGGTAACTGTAGTCCACATTTTCTTAATGCTTTTGAGGATTCCTTCAG
CAGCATCCTCTCCACAGAAGACCCCAACCAGTTGACAGTGAACTCATTAAATTCAGATGCCACAGTCAAC
ACAGATTTTGGTGATGAATTTTATTCTGCTTTCATAGCTGAGCCCAGTATCAGCAACAGCATGCCCTCAC
CTGCTACTTTAAGCCATTCACTCTCTGAACTTCTAAATGGGCCCATTGATGTTTCTGATCTATCACTTTG
CAAAGCTTTCAACCAAAACCACCCTGAAAGCACAGCAGAATTCAATGATTCTGACTCCGGCATTTCACTA
AACACAAGTCCCAGTGTGGCATCACCAGAACACTCAGTGGAATCTTCCAGCTATGGAGACACACTACTTG
GCCTCAGTGATTCTGAAGTGGAAGAGCTAGATAGTGCCCCTGGAAGTGTCAAACAGAATGGTCCTAAAAC
ACCAGTACATTCTTCTGGGGATATGGTACAACCCTTGTCACCATCTCAGGGGCAGAGCACTCACGTGCAT
GATGCCCAATGTGAGAACACACCAGAGAAAGAATTGCCTGTAAGTCCTGGTCATCGGAAAACCCCATTCA
CAAAAGACAAACATTCAAGCCGCTTGGAGGCTCATCTCACAAGAGATGAACTTAGGGCAAAAGCTCTCCA
TATCCCATTCCCTGTAGAAAAAATCATTAACCTCCCTGTTGTTGACTTCAACGAAATGATGTCCAAAGAG
CAGTTCAATGAAGCTCAACTTGCATTAATTCGGGATATACGTAGGAGGGGTAAGAATAAAGTGGCTGCTC
AGAATTGCAGAAAAAGAAAACTGGAAAATATAGTAGAACTAGAGCAAGATTTAGATCATTTGAAAGATGA
AAAAGAAAAATTGCTCAAAGAAAAAGGAGAAAATGACAAAAGCCTTCACCTACTGAAAAAACAACTCAGC
ACCTTATATCTCGAAGTTTTCAGCATGCTACGTGATGAAGATGGAAAACCTTATTCTCCTAGTGAATACT
CCCTGCAGCAAACAAGAGATGGCAATGTTTTCCTTGTTCCCAAAAGTAAGAAGCCAGATGTTAAGAAAAA
CTAGTAATGAACTAGTCCGTAACTTGAAAGTATTTCGATTTCTTGGCTTTATATATCTTGTGGAAAGGAC
GACCTCCTTAGTGTCTTGAGTATATGACGCGTTAAGTCGACAATCAACCTCTGGATTACAAAATTTGTGA
AAGATTGACTGGTATTCTTAACTATGTTGCTCCTTTTACGCTATGTGGATACGCTGCTTTAATGCCTTTG
TATCATGCTATTGCTTCCCGTATGGCTTTCATTTTCTCCTCCTTGTATAAATCCTGGTTGCTGTCTCTTT
ATGAGGAGTTGTGGCCCGTTGTCAGGCAACGTGGCGTGGTGTGCACTGTGTTTGCTGACGCAACCCCCAC
TGGTTGGGGCATTGCCACCACCTGTCAGCTCCTTTCCGGGACTTTCGCTTTCCCCCTCCCTATTGCCACG
GCGGAACTCATCGCCGCCTGCCTTGCCCGCTGCTGGACAGGGGCTCGGCTGTTGGGCACTGACAATTCCG
TGGTGTTGTCGGGGAAATCATCGTCCTTTCCTTGGCTGCTCGCCTGTGTTGCCACCTGGATTCTGCGCGG
GACGTCCTTCTGCTACGTCCCTTCGGCCCTCAATCCAGCGGACCTTCCTTCCCGCGGCCTGCTGCCGGCT
CTGCGGCCTCTTCCGCGTCTTCGCCTTCGCCCTCAGACGAGTCGGATCTCCCTTTGGGCCGCCTCCCCGC
GTCGACTTTAAGACCAATGACTTACAAGGCAGCTGTAGATCTTAGCCACTTTTTAAAAGAAAAGGGGGGA
CTGGAAGGGCTAATTCACTCCCAACGAAGACAAGATCTGCTTTTTGCTTGTACTGGGTCTCTCTGGTTAG
ACCAGATCTGAGCCTGGGAGCTCTCTGGCTAACTAGGGAACCCACTGCTTAAGCCTCAATAAAGCTTGCC
TTGAGTGCTTCAAGTAGTGTGTGCCCGTCTGTTGTGTGACTCTGGTAACTAGAGATCCCTCAGACCCTTT
TAGTCAGTGTGGAAAATCTCTAGCAGTACGTATAGTAGTTCATGTCATCTTATTATTCAGTATTTATAAC
TTGCAAAGAAATGAATATCAGAGAGTGAGAGGAACTTGTTTATTGCAGCTTATAATGGTTACAAATAAAG
CAATAGCATCACAAATTTCACAAATAAAGCATTTTTTTCACTGCATTCTAGTTGTGGTTTGTCCAAACTC
ATCAATGTATCTTATCATGTCTGGCTCTAGCTATCCCGCCCCTAACTCCGCCCATCCCGCCCCTAACTCC
GCCCAGTTCCGCCCATTCTCCGCCCCATGGCTGACTAATTTTTTTTATTTATGCAGAGGCCGAGGCCGCC
TCGGCCTCTGAGCTATTCCAGAAGTAGTGAGGAGGCTTTTTTGGAGGCCTAGGGACGTACCCAATTCGCC
CTATAGTGAGTCGTATTACGCGCGCTCACTGGCCGTCGTTTTACAACGTCGTGACTGGGAAAACCCTGGC
GTTACCCAACTTAATCGCCTTGCAGCACATCCCCCTTTCGCCAGCTGGCGTAATAGCGAAGAGGCCCGCA
CCGATCGCCCTTCCCAACAGTTGCGCAGCCTGAATGGCGAATGGG
[124 nt withheld, positions 7466-7589]
C
[91 nt withheld, positions 7591-7681]
A
[49 nt withheld, positions 7683-7731]
CCTTTGACGTTGGAGTCCACGTTCTTT
[37 nt withheld, positions 7759-7795]
ACCCTATCTCGGTCTATTCTTTTGATTTATAAGGGATTTTGCCGATTTCGGCCTATTGGTTAAAAAATGA
GCTGATTTAACAAAAATTTAACGCGAATTTTAACAAAATATTAACGCTTACAATTTAGGTGGCACTTTTC
GGGGAAATGTGCGCGGAACCCCTATTTGTTTATTTTTCTAAATACATTCAAATATGTATCCGCTCATGAG
ACAATAACCCTGATAAATGCTTCAATAATATTGAAAAAGGAAGAGTATGAGTATTCAACATTTCCGTGTC
GCCCTTATTCCCTTTTTTGCGGCATTTTGCCTTCCTGTTTTTGCTCACCCAGAAACGCTGGTGAAAGTAA
AAGATGCTGAAGATCAGTTGGGTGCACGAGTGGGTTACATCGAACTGGATCTCAACAGCGGTAAGATCCT
TGAGAGTTTTCGCCCCGAAGAACGTTTTCCAATGATGAGCACTTTTAAAGTTCTGCTATGTGGCGCGGTA
TTATCCCGTATTGACGCCGGGCAAGAGCAACTCGGTCGCCGCATACACTATTCTCAGAATGACTTGGTTG
AGTACTCACCAGTCACAGAAAAGCATCTTACGGATGGCATGACAGTAAGAGAATTATGCAGTGCTGCCAT
AACCATGAGTGATAACACTGCGGCCAACTTACTTCTGACAACGATCGGAGGACCGAAGGAGCTAACCGCT
TTTTTGCACAACATGGGGGATCATGTAACTCGCCTTGATCGTTGGGAACCGGAGCTGAATGAAGCCATAC
CAAACGACGAGCGTGACACCACGATGCCTGTAGCAATGGCAACAACGTTGCGCAAACTATTAACTGGCGA
ACTACTTACTCTAGCTTCCCGGCAACAATTAATAGACTGGATGGAGGCGGATAAAGTTGCAGGACCACTT
CTGCGCTCGGCCCTTCCGGCTGGCTGGTTTATTGCTGATAAATCTGGAGCCGGTGAGCGTGGGTCTCGCG
GTATCATTGCAGCACTGGGGCCAGATGGTAAGCCCTCCCGTATCGTAGTTATCTACACGACGGGGAGTCA
GGCAACTATGGATGAACGAAATAGACAGATCGCTGAGATAGGTGCCTCACTGATTAAGCATTGGTAACTG
TCAGACCAAGTTTACTCATATATACTTTAGATTGATTTAAAACTTCATTTTTAATTTAAAAGGATCTAGG
TGAAGATCCTTTTTGATAATCTCATGACCAAAATCCCTTAACGTGAGTTTTCGTTCCACTGAGCGTCAGA
CCCCGTAGAAAAGATCAAAGGATCTTCTTGAGATCCTTTTTTTCTGCGCGTAATCTGCTGCTTGCAAACA
AAAAAACCACCGCTACCAGCGGTGGTTTGTTTGCCGGATCAAGAGCTACCAACTCTTTTTCCGAAGGTAA
CTGGCTTCAGCAGAGCGCAGATACCAAATACTGTTCTTCTAGTGTAGCCGTAGTTAGGCCACCACTTCAA
GAACTCTGTAGCACCGCCTACATACCTCGCTCTGCTAATCCTGTTACCAGTGGCTGCTGCCAGTGGCGAT
AAGTCGTGTCTTACCGGGTTGGACTCAAGACGATAGTTACCGGATAAGGCGCAGCGGTCGGGCTGAACGG
GGGGTTCGTGCACACAGCCCAGCTTGGAGCGAACGACCTACACCGAACTGAGATACCTACAGCGTGAGCT
ATGAGAAAGCGCCACGCTTCCCGAAGGGAGAAAGGCGGACAGGTATCCGGTAAGCGGCAGGGTCGGAACA
GGAGAGCGCACGAGGGAGCTTCCAGGGGGAAACGCCTGGTATCTTTATAGTCCTGTCGGGTTTCGCCACC
TCTGACTTGAGCGTCGATTTTTGTGATGCTCGTCAGGGGGGCGGAGCCTATGGAAAAACGCCAGCAACGC
GGCCTTTTTACGGTTCCTGGCCTTTTGCTGGCCTTTTGCTCACATGTTCTTTCCTGCGTTATCCCCTGAT
TCTGTGGATAACCGTATTACCGCCTTTGAGTGAGCTGATACCGCTCGCCGCAGCCGAACGACCGAGCGCA
GCGAGTCAGTGAGCGAGGAAGCGGAAGAGCGCCCAATACGCAAACCGCCTCTCCCCGCGCGTTGGCCGAT
TCATTAATGCAGCTGGCACGACAGGTTTCCCGACTGGAAAGCGGGCAGTGAGCGCAACGCAATTAATGTG
AGTTAGCTCACTCATTAGGCACCCCAGGCTTTACACTTTATGCTTCCGGCTCGTATGTTGTGTGGAATTG
TGAGCGGATAACAATTTCACACAGGAAACAGCTATGACCATGATTACGCCAAGCGCGCAATTAACCCTCA
CTAAAGGGAACAAAAGCTGGAGCTGCAAGC
