>Addgene plasmid #142414 | TFORF2403 | depositor partial sequence | sequence record 279380 | Insert
ACCGCCACCATGGATTTGATTGACATACTTTGGAGGCAAGATATAGATCTTGGAGTAAGTCGAGAAGTAT
TTGACTTCAGTCAGCGACGGAAAGAGTATGAGCTGGAAAAACAGAAAAAACTTGAAAAGGAAAGACAAGA
ACAACTCCAAAAGGAGCAAGAGAAAGCCTTTTTCGCTCAGTTACAACTAGATGAAGAGACAGGTGAATTT
CTCCCAATTCAGCCAGCCCAGCACATCCAGTCAGAAACCAGTGGATCTGCCAACTACTCCCAGGTTGCCC
ACATTCCCAAATCAGATGCTTTGTACTTTGATGACTGCATGCAGCTTTTGGCGCAGACATTCCCGTTTGT
AGATGACAATGAGGTTTCTTCGGCTACGTTTCAGTCACTTGTTCCTGATATTCCCGGTCACATCGAGAGC
CCAGTCTTCATTGCTACTAATCAGGCTCAGTCACCTGAAACTTCTGTTGCTCAGGTAGCCCCTGTTGATT
TAGACGGTATGCAACAGGACATTGAGCAAGTTTGGGAGGAGCTATTATCCATTCCTGAGTTACAGTGTCT
TAATATTGAAAATGACAAGCTGGTTGAGACTACCATGGTTCCAAGTCCAGAAGCCAAACTGACAGAAGTT
GACAATTATCATTTTTACTCATCTATACCCTCAATGGAAAAAGAAGTAGGTAACTGTAGTCCACATTTTC
TTAATGCTTTTGAGGATTCCTTCAGCAGCATCCTCTCCACAGAAGACCCCAACCAGTTGACAGTGAACTC
ATTAAATTCAGATGCCACAGTCAACACAGATTTTGGTGATGAATTTTATTCTGCTTTCATAGCTGAGCCC
AGTATCAGCAACAGCATGCCCTCACCTGCTACTTTAAGCCATTCACTCTCTGAACTTCTAAATGGGCCCA
TTGATGTTTCTGATCTATCACTTTGCAAAGCTTTCAACCAAAACCACCCTGAAAGCACAGCAGAATTCAA
TGATTCTGACTCCGGCATTTCACTAAACACAAGTCCCAGTGTGGCATCACCAGAACACTCAGTGGAATCT
TCCAGCTATGGAGACACACTACTTGGCCTCAGTGATTCTGAAGTGGAAGAGCTAGATAGTGCCCCTGGAA
GTGTCAAACAGAATGGTCCTAAAACACCAGTACATTCTTCTGGGGATATGGTACAACCCTTGTCACCATC
TCAGGGGCAGAGCACTCACGTGCATGATGCCCAATGTGAGAACACACCAGAGAAAGAATTGCCTGTAAGT
CCTGGTCATCGGAAAACCCCATTCACAAAAGACAAACATTCAAGCCGCTTGGAGGCTCATCTCACAAGAG
ATGAACTTAGGGCAAAAGCTCTCCATATCCCATTCCCTGTAGAAAAAATCATTAACCTCCCTGTTGTTGA
CTTCAACGAAATGATGTCCAAAGAGCAGTTCAATGAAGCTCAACTTGCATTAATTCGGGATATACGTAGG
AGGGGTAAGAATAAAGTGGCTGCTCAGAATTGCAGAAAAAGAAAACTGGAAAATATAGTAGAACTAGAGC
AAGATTTAGATCATTTGAAAGATGAAAAAGAAAAATTGCTCAAAGAAAAAGGAGAAAATGACAAAAGCCT
TCACCTACTGAAAAAACAACTCAGCACCTTATATCTCGAAGTTTTCAGCATGCTACGTGATGAAGATGGA
AAACCTTATTCTCCTAGTGAATACTCCCTGCAGCAAACAAGAGATGGCAATGTTTTCCTTGTTCCCAAAA
GTAAGAAGCCAGATGTTAAGAAAAACTAGTAATGAACTAGTCCGTAACTTGAAAGTATTTCGATTTCTTG
GCTTTATATATCTTGTGGAAAGGACGACCTCCTTAGTGTCTTGAGTATATG
