>Addgene plasmid #142414 | TFORF2403 | depositor partial sequence | sequence record 279381 | Barcode
CCTCCTTAGTGTCTTGAGTATATG
